>Addgene plasmid #59328 | pRVdG-4ChR2-mCherry | depositor full sequence | sequence record 92024 | pRVdG-4ChR2-mCherry sequence 15432 bps
GG
[124 nt withheld, positions 3-126]
C
[91 nt withheld, positions 128-218]
A
[49 nt withheld, positions 220-268]
CCTTTGACGTTGGAGTCCACGTTCTTT
[37 nt withheld, positions 296-332]
ACCCTATCTCGGTCTATTCTTTTGATTTATAAGGGATTTTGCCGATTTCGGCCTATTGGTTAAAAAAATG
AGCTGATTTAACAAAAATTTAACGCGAATTTTAACAAAATATTAACGCTTACAATTTCCATTCGCCATTC
AGGCTGCGCAACTGTTGGGAAGGGCGATCGGTGCGGGCCTCTTCGCTATTACGCCAGCTGGCGAAAGGGG
GATGTGCTGCAAGGCGATTAAGTTGGGTAACGCCAGGGTTTTCCCAGTCACGACGTTGTAAAACGACGGC
CAGTGAGCGCGCGATAAGCTTGATATCGAATTCCTGCAGCGCGTTGACATTGATTATTGACTAGTTATTA
ATAGTAATCAATTACGGGGTCATTAGTTCATAGCCCATATATGGAGTTCCGCGTTACATAACTTACGGTA
AATGGCCCGCCTGGCTGACCGCCCAACGACCCCCGCCCATTGACGTCAATAATGACGTATGTTCCCATAG
TAACGCCAATAGGGACTTTCCATTGACGTCAATGGGTGGAGTATTTACGGTAAACTGCCCACTTGGCAGT
ACATCAAGTGTATCATATGCCAAGTACGCCCCCTATTGACGTCAATGACGGTAAATGGCCCGCCTGGCAT
TATGCCCAGTACATGACCTTATGGGACTTTCCTACTTGGCAGTACATCTACGTATTAGTCATCGCTATTA
CCATGGTGATGCGGTTTTGGCAGTACATCAATGGGCGTGGATAGCGGTTTGACTCACGGGGATTTCCAAG
TCTCCACCCCATTGACGTCAATGGGAGTTTGTTTTGGCACCAAAATCAACGGGACTTTCCAAAATGTCGT
AACAACTCCGCCCCATTGACGCAAATGGGCGGTAGGCGTGTACGGTGGGAGGTCTATATAAGCAGAGCTC
TCTGGCTAACTAGAGAACCCACTGCTTACTGGCTTATCGAAATTAATACGACTCACTATAGGGAGACCCA
AGCTGGCTAGATTAAGCGTCTGATGAGTCCGTGAGGACGAAACCCGGCGTACCGGGTCACGCTTAACAAC
CAGATCAAAGAAAAAACAGACATTGTCAATTGCAAAGCAAAAATGTAACACCCCTACAATGGATGCCGAC
AAGATTGTATTCAAAGTCAATAATCAGGTGGTCTCTTTGAAGCCTGAGATTATCGTGGATCAATATGAGT
ACAAGTACCCTGCCATCAAAGATTTGAAAAAGCCCTGTATAACCCTAGGAAAGGCTCCCGATTTAAATAA
AGCATACAAGTCAGTTTTGTCAGGCATGAGCGCCGCCAAACTTAATCCTGACGATGTATGTTCCTATTTG
GCAGCGGCAATGCAGTTTTTTGAGGGGACATGTCCGGAAGACTGGACCAGCTATGGAATTGTGATTGCAC
GAAAAGGAGATAAGATCACCCCAGGTTCTCTGGTGGAGATAAAACGTACTGATGTAGAAGGGAATTGGGC
TCTGACAGGAGGCATGGAACTGACAAGAGACCCCACTGTCCCTGAGCATGCGTCCTTAGTCGGTCTTCTC
TTGAGTCTGTATAGGTTGAGCAAAATATCCGGGCAAAACACTGGTAACTATAAGACAAACATTGCAGACA
GGATAGAGCAGATTTTTGAGACAGCCCCTTTTGTTAAAATCGTGGAACACCATACTCTAATGACAACTCA
CAAAATGTGTGCTAATTGGAGTACTATACCAAACTTCAGATTTTTGGCCGGAACCTATGACATGTTTTTC
TCCCGGATTGAGCATCTATATTCAGCAATCAGAGTGGGCACAGTTGTCACTGCTTATGAAGACTGTTCAG
GACTGGTATCATTTACTGGGTTCATAAAACAAATCAATCTCACCGCTAGAGAGGCAATACTATATTTCTT
CCACAAGAACTTTGAGGAAGAGATAAGAAGAATGTTTGAGCCAGGGCAGGAGACAGCTGTTCCTCACTCT
TATTTCATCCACTTCCGTTCACTAGGCTTGAGTGGGAAATCTCCTTATTCATCAAATGCTGTTGGTCACG
TGTTCAATCTCATTCACTTTGTAGGATGCTATATGGGTCAAGTCAGATCCCTAAATGCAACGGTTATTGC
TGCATGTGCTCCTCATGAAATGTCTGTTCTAGGGGGCTATCTGGGAGAGGAATTCTTCGGGAAAGGGACA
TTTGAAAGAAGATTCTTCAGAGATGAGAAAGAACTTCAAGAATACGAGGCGGCTGAACTGACAAAGACTG
ACGTAGCACTGGCAGATGATGGAACTGTCAACTCTGACGACGAGGACTACTTTTCAGGTGAAACCAGAAG
TCCGGAGGCTGTTTATACTCGAATCATGATGAATGGAGGTCGACTAAAGAGATCTCACATACGGAGATAT
GTCTCAGTCAGTTCCAATCATCAAGCCCGTCCAAACTCATTCGCCGAGTTTCTAAACAAGACATATTCGA
GTGACTCATAAGAAGTTGAATAACAAAATGCCGGAAATCTACGGATTGTGTATATCCATCATGAAAAAAA
CTAACACCCCTCCTTTCGAACCATCCCAAACATGAGCAAGATCTTTGTCAATCCTAGTGCTATTAGAGCC
GGTCTGGCCGATCTTGAGATGGCTGAAGAAACTGTTGATCTGATCAATAGAAATATCGAAGACAATCAGG
CTCATCTCCAAGGGGAACCCATAGAGGTGGACAATCTCCCTGAGGATATGGGGCGACTTCACCTGGATGA
TGGAAAATCGCCCAACCATGGTGAGATAGCCAAGGTGGGAGAAGGCAAGTATCGAGAGGACTTTCAGATG
GATGAAGGAGAGGATCCTAGCTTCCTGTTCCAGTCATACCTGGAAAATGTTGGAGTCCAAATAGTCAGAC
AAATGAGGTCAGGAGAGAGATTTCTCAAGATATGGTCACAGACCGTAGAAGAGATTATATCCTATGTCGC
GGTCAACTTTCCCAACCCTCCAGGAAAGTCTTCAGAGGATAAATCAACCCAGACTACTGGCCGAGAGCTC
AAGAAGGAGACAACACCCACTCCTTCTCAGAGAGAAAGCCAATCATCGAAAGCCAGGATGGCGGCTCAAA
TTGCTTCTGGCCCTCCAGCCCTTGAATGGTCGGCTACCAATGAAGAGGATGATCTATCAGTGGAGGCTGA
GATCGCTCACCAGATTGCAGAAAGTTTCTCCAAAAAATATAAGTTTCCCTCTCGATCCTCAGGGATACTC
TTGTATAATTTTGAGCAATTGAAAATGAACCTTGATGATATAGTTAAAGAGGCAAAAAATGTACCAGGTG
TGACCCGTTTAGCCCATGACGGGTCCAAACTCCCCCTAAGATGTGTACTGGGATGGGTCGCTTTGGCCAA
CTCTAAGAAATTCCAGTTGTTAGTCGAATCCGACAAGCTGAGTAAAATCATGCAAGATGACTTGAATCGC
TATACATCTTGCTAACCGAACCTCTCCCCTCAGTCCCTCTAGACAATAAAATCCGAGATGTCCCAAAGTC
AACATGAAAAAAACAGGCAACACCACTGATAAAATGAACCTCCTACGTAAGATAGTGAAAAACCGCAGGG
ACGAGGACACTCAAAAATCCTCTCCCGCGTCAGCCCCTCTGGATGACGATGACTTGTGGCTTCCACCCCC
TGAATACGTCCCGCTGAAAGAACTTACAGGCAAGAAGAACATGAGGAACTTTTGTATCAACGGAAGGGTT
AAAGTGTGTAGCCCGAATGGTTACTCGTTCAGGATCCTGCGGCACATTCTGAAATCATTCGACGAGATAT
ATTCTGGGAATCATAGGATGATCGGGTTAGTCAAAGTGGTTATTGGACTGGCTTTGTCAGGATCTCCAGT
CCCTGAGGGCCTGAACTGGGTATACAAATTGAGGAGAACCTTTATCTTCCAGTGGGCTGATTCCAGGGGC
CCTCTTGAAGGGGAGGAGTTGGAATACTCTCAGGAGATCACTTGGGATGATGATACTGAGTTCGTCGGAT
TGCAAATAAGAGTGATTGCAAAACAGTGTCATATCCAGGGCAGAGTCTGGTGTATCAACATGAACCCGAG
AGCATGTCAACTATGGTCTGACATGTCTCTTCAGACACAAAGGTCCGAAGAGGACAAAGATTCCTCTCTG
CTTCTAGAATAATCAGATTATATCCCGCAAATTTATCACTTGTTTACCTCTGGAGGAGAGAACATATGGG
CTCAACTCCAACCCTTGGGAGCAATATAACAAAAAACATGTTATGGTGCCATTAAACCGCTGCATTTCAT
CAAAGTCAAGTTGATTACCTTTACATTTTGATCCTCTTGGATGTGAAAAAAACTATTAACATCCCTCAAA
AGACCCCGGGAAAGCCGCCACCATGGACTATGGCGGCGCTTTGTCTGCCGTCGGACGCGAACTTTTGTTC
GTTACTAATCCTGTGGTGGTGAACGGGTCCGTCCTGGTCCCTGAGGATCAATGTTACTGTGCCGGATGGA
TTGAATCTCGCGGCACGAACGGCGCTCAGACCGCGTCAAATGTCCTGCAGTGGCTTGCAGCAGGATTCAG
CATTTTGCTGCTGATGTTCTATGCCTACCAAACCTGGAAATCTACATGCGGCTGGGAGGAGATCTATGTG
TGCGCCATTGAAATGGTTAAGGTGATTCTCGAGTTCTTTTTTGAGTTTAAGAATCCCTCTATGCTCTACC
TTGCCACAGGACACCGGGTGCAGTGGCTGCGCTATGCAGAGTGGCTGCTCACTTGTCCTGTCATCCTTAT
CCGCCTGAGCAACCTCACCGGCCTGAGCAACGACTACAGCAGGAGAACCATGGGACTCCTTGTCTCAGAC
ATCGGGACTATCGTGTGGGGGGCTACCAGCGCCATGGCAACCGGCTATGTTAAAGTCATCTTCTTTTGTC
TTGGATTGTGCTATGGCGCGAACACATTTTTTCACGCCGCCAAAGCATATATCGAGGGTTATCATACTGT
GCCAAAGGGTCGGTGCCGCCAGGTCGTGACCGGCATGGCATGGCTGTTTTTCGTGAGCTGGGGTATGTTC
CCAATTCTCTTCATTTTGGGGCCCGAAGGTTTTGGCGTCCTGAGCGTCTATGGCTCCACCGTAGGTCACA
CGATTATTGATCTGATGAGTAAAAATTGTTGGGGGTTGTTGGGACACTACCTGCGCGTCCTGATCCACGA
GCACATATTGATTCACGGAGATATCCGCAAAACCACCAAACTGAACATCGGCGGAACGGAGATCGAGGTC
GAGACTCTCGTCGAAGACGAAGCCGAGGCCGGAGCCGTGCCAGCGGCCGCCGTGAGCAAGGGCGAGGAGG
ATAACATGGCCATCATCAAGGAGTTCATGCGCTTCAAGGTGCACATGGAGGGCTCCGTGAACGGCCACGA
GTTCGAGATCGAGGGCGAGGGCGAGGGCCGCCCCTACGAGGGCACCCAGACCGCCAAGCTGAAGGTGACC
AAGGGTGGCCCCCTGCCCTTCGCCTGGGACATCCTGTCCCCTCAGTTCATGTACGGCTCCAAGGCCTACG
TGAAGCACCCCGCCGACATCCCCGACTACTTGAAGCTGTCCTTCCCCGAGGGCTTCAAGTGGGAGCGCGT
GATGAACTTCGAGGACGGCGGCGTGGTGACCGTGACCCAGGACTCCTCCCTGCAGGACGGCGAGTTCATC
TACAAGGTGAAGCTGCGCGGCACCAACTTCCCCTCCGACGGCCCCGTAATGCAGAAGAAGACCATGGGCT
GGGAGGCCTCCTCCGAGCGGATGTACCCCGAGGACGGCGCCCTGAAGGGCGAGATCAAGCAGAGGCTGAA
GCTGAAGGACGGCGGCCACTACGACGCTGAGGTCAAGACCACCTACAAGGCCAAGAAGCCCGTGCAGCTG
CCCGGCGCCTACAACGTCAACATCAAGTTGGACATCACCTCCCACAACGAGGACTACACCATCGTGGAAC
AGTACGAACGCGCCGAGGGCCGCCACTCCACCGGCGGCATGGACGAGCTGTACAAGTAATGACCCGGGTT
ATAAAGTGCTGGGTCATCTAAGCTTTTCAGTCGAGAAAAAAACATTAGATCAGAAGAACAACTGGCAACA
CTTCTCAACCTGAGACTTACTTCAAGATGCTCGATCCTGGAGAGGTCTATGATGACCCTATTGACCCAAT
CGAGTTAGAGGCTGAACCCAGAGGAACCCCCATTGTCCCCAACATCTTGAGGAACTCTGACTACAATCTC
AACTCTCCTTTGATAGAAGATCCTGCTAGACTAATGTTAGAATGGTTAAAAACAGGGAATAGACCTTATC
GGATGACTCTAACAGACAATTGCTCCAGGTCTTTCAGAGTTTTGAAAGATTATTTCAAGAAGGTAGATTT
GGGTTCTCTCAAGGTGGGCGGAATGGCTGCACAGTCAATGATTTCTCTCTGGTTATATGGTGCCCACTCT
GAATCCAACAGGAGCCGGAGATGTATAACAGACTTGGCCCATTTCTATTCCAAGTCGTCCCCCATAGAGA
AGCTGTTGAATCTCACGCTAGGAAATAGAGGGCTGAGAATCCCCCCAGAGGGAGTGTTAAGTTGCCTTGA
GAGGGTTGATTATGATAATGCATTTGGAAGGTATCTTGCCAACACGTATTCCTCTTACTTGTTCTTCCAT
GTAATCACCTTATACATGAACGCCCTAGACTGGGATGAAGAAAAGACCATCCTAGCATTATGGAAAGATT
TAACCTCAGTGGACATCGGGAAGGACTTGGTAAAGTTCAAAGACCAAATATGGGGACTGCTGATCGTGAC
AAAGGACTTTGTTTACTCCCAAAGTTCCAATTGTCTTTTTGACAGAAACTACACACTTATGCTAAAAGAT
CTTTTCTTGTCTCGCTTCAACTCCTTAATGGTCTTGCTCTCTCCCCCAGAGCCCCGATACTCAGATGACT
TGATATCTCAACTATGCCAGCTGTACATTGCTGGGGATCAAGTCTTGTCTATGTGTGGAAACTCCGGCTA
TGAAGTCATCAAAATATTGGAGCCATATGTCGTGAATAGTTTAGTCCAGAGAGCAGAAAAGTTTAGGCCT
CTCATTCATTCCTTGGGAGACTTTCCTGTATTTATAAAAGACAAGGTAAGTCAACTTGAAGAGACGTTCG
GTCCCTGTGCAAGAAGGTTCTTTAGGGCTCTGGATCAATTCGACAACATACATGACTTGGTTTTTGTGTT
TGGCTGTTACAGGCATTGGGGGCACCCATATATAGATTATCGAAAGGGTCTGTCAAAACTATATGATCAG
GTTCACCTTAAAAAAATGATAGATAAGTCCTACCAGGAGTGCTTAGCAAGCGACCTAGCCAGGAGGATCC
TTAGATGGGGTTTTGATAAGTACTCCAAGTGGTATCTGGATTCAAGATTCCTAGCCCGAGACCACCCCTT
GACTCCTTATATCAAAACCCAAACATGGCCACCCAAACATATTGTAGACTTGGTGGGGGATACATGGCAC
AAGCTCCCGATCACGCAGATCTTTGAGATTCCTGAATCAATGGATCCGTCAGAAATATTGGATGACAAAT
CACATTCTTTCACCAGAACGAGACTAGCTTCTTGGCTGTCAGAAAACCGAGGGGGGCCTGTTCCTAGCGA
AAAAGTTATTATCACGGCCCTGTCTAAGCCGCCTGTCAATCCCCGAGAGTTTCTGAGGTCTATAGACCTC
GGAGGATTGCCAGATGAAGACTTGATAATTGGCCTCAAGCCAAAGGAACGGGAATTGAAGATTGAAGGTC
GATTCTTTGCTCTAATGTCATGGAATCTAAGATTGTATTTTGTCATCACTGAAAAACTCTTGGCCAACTA
CATCTTGCCACTTTTTGACGCGCTGACTATGACAGACAACCTGAACAAGGTGTTTAAAAAGCTGATCGAC
AGGGTCACCGGGCAAGGGCTTTTGGACTATTCAAGGGTCACATATGCATTTCACCTGGACTATGAAAAGT
GGAACAACCATCAAAGATTAGAGTCAACAGAGGATGTATTTTCTGTCCTAGATCAAGTGTTTGGATTGAA
GAGAGTGTTTTCTAGAACACACGAGTTTTTTCAAAAGGCCTGGATCTATTATTCAGACAGATCAGACCTC
ATCGGGTTACGGGAGGATCAAATATACTGCTTAGATGCGTCCAACGGCCCAACCTGTTGGAATGGCCAGG
ATGGCGGGCTAGAAGGCTTACGGCAGAAGGGCTGGAGTCTAGTCAGCTTATTGATGATAGATAGAGAATC
TCAAATCAGGAACACAAGAACCAAAATACTAGCTCAAGGAGACAACCAGGTTTTATGTCCGACATACATG
TTGTCGCCAGGGCTATCTCAAGAGGGGCTCCTCTATGAATTGGAGAGAATATCAAGGAATGCACTTTCGA
TATACAGAGCCGTCGAGGAAGGGGCATCTAAGCTAGGGCTGATCATCAAGAAAGAAGAGACCATGTGTAG
TTATGACTTCCTCATCTATGGAAAAACCCCTTTGTTTAGAGGTAACATATTGGTGCCTGAGTCCAAAAGA
TGGGCCAGAGTCTCTTGCGTCTCTAATGACCAAATAGTCAACCTCGCCAATATAATGTCGACAGTGTCCA
CCAATGCGCTAACAGTGGCACAACACTCTCAATCTTTGATCAAACCGATGAGGGATTTTCTGCTCATGTC
AGTACAGGCAGTCTTTCACTACCTGCTATTTAGCCCAATCTTAAAGGGAAGAGTTTACAAGATTCTGAGC
GCTGAAGGGGAGAGCTTTCTCCTAGCCATGTCAAGGATAATCTATCTAGATCCTTCTTTGGGAGGGATAT
CTGGAATGTCCCTCGGAAGATTCCATATACGACAGTTCTCAGACCCTGTCTCTGAAGGGTTATCCTTCTG
GAGAGAGATCTGGTTAAGCTCCCAAGAGTCCTGGATTCACGCGTTGTGTCAAGAGGCTGGAAACCCAGAT
CTTGGAGAGAGAACACTCGAGAGCTTCACTCGCCTTCTAGAAGATCCGACCACCTTAAATATCAGAGGAG
GGGCCAGTCCTACCATTCTACTCAAGGATGCAATCAGAAAGGCTTTATATGACGAGGTGGACAAGGTGGA
AAATTCAGAGTTTCGAGAGGCAATCCTGTTGTCCAAGACCCATAGAGATAATTTTATACTCTTCTTAATA
TCTGTTGAGCCTCTGTTTCCTCGATTTCTCAGTGAGCTATTCAGTTCGTCTTTTTTGGGAATCCCCGAGT
CAATCATTGGATTGATACAAAACTCCCGAACGATAAGAAGGCAGTTTAGAAAGAGTCTCTCAAAAACTTT
AGAAGAATCCTTCTACAACTCAGAGATCCACGGGATTAGTCGGATGACCCAGACACCTCAGAGGGTTGGG
GGGGTGTGGCCTTGCTCTTCAGAGAGGGCAGATCTACTTAGGGAGATCTCTTGGGGAAGAAAAGTGGTAG
GCACGACAGTTCCTCACCCTTCTGAGATGTTGGGATTACTTCCCAAGTCCTCTATTTCTTGCACTTGTGG
AGCAACAGGAGGAGGCAATCCTAGAGTTTCTGTATCAGTACTCCCGTCCTTTGATCAGTCATTTTTTTCA
CGAGGCCCCCTAAAGGGATACTTGGGCTCGTCCACCTCTATGTCGACCCAGCTATTCCATGCATGGGAAA
AAGTCACTAATGTTCATGTGGTGAAGAGAGCTCTATCGTTAAAAGAATCTATAAACTGGTTCATTACTAG
AGATTCCAACTTGGCTCAAGCTCTAATTAGGAACATTATGTCTCTGACAGGCCCTGATTTCCCTCTAGAG
GAGGCCCCTGTCTTCAAAAGGACGGGGTCAGCCTTGCATAGGTTCAAGTCTGCCAGATACAGCGAAGGAG
GGTATTCTTCTGTCTGCCCGAACCTCCTCTCTCATATTTCTGTTAGTACAGACACCATGTCTGATTTGAC
CCAAGACGGGAAGAACTACGATTTCATGTTCCAGCCATTGATGCTTTATGCACAGACATGGACATCAGAG
CTGGTACAGAGAGACACAAGGCTAAGAGACTCTACGTTTCATTGGCACCTCCGATGCAACAGGTGTGTGA
GACCCATTGACGACGTGACCCTGGAGACCTCTCAGATCTTCGAGTTTCCGGATGTGTCGAAAAGAATATC
CAGAATGGTTTCTGGGGCTGTGCCTCACTTCCAGAGGCTTCCCGATATCCGTCTGAGACCAGGAGATTTT
GAATCTCTAAGCGGTAGAGAAAAGTCTCACCATATCGGATCAGCTCAGGGGCTCTTATACTCAATCTTAG
TGGCAATTCACGACTCAGGATACAATGATGGAACCATCTTCCCTGTCAACATATACGGCAAGGTTTCCCC
TAGAGACTATTTGAGAGGGCTCGCAAGGGGAGTATTGATAGGATCCTCGATTTGCTTCTTGACAAGAATG
ACAAATATCAATATTAATAGACCTCTTGAATTGGTCTCAGGGGTAATCTCATATATTCTCCTGAGGCTAG
ATAACCATCCCTCCTTGTACATAATGCTCAGAGAACCGTCTCTTAGAGGAGAGATATTTTCTATCCCTCA
GAAAATCCCCGCCGCTTATCCAACCACTATGAAAGAAGGCAACAGATCAATCTTGTGTTATCTCCAACAT
GTGCTACGCTATGAGCGAGAGATAATCACGGCGTCTCCAGAGAATGACTGGCTATGGATCTTTTCAGACT
TTAGAAGTGCCAAAATGACGTACCTATCCCTCATTACTTACCAGTCTCATCTTCTACTCCAGAGGGTTGA
GAGAAACCTATCTAAGAGTATGAGAGATAACCTGCGACAATTGAGTTCTTTGATGAGGCAGGTGCTGGGC
GGGCACGGAGAAGATACCTTAGAGTCAGACGACAACATTCAACGACTGCTAAAAGACTCTTTACGAAGGA
CAAGATGGGTGGATCAAGAGGTGCGCCATGCAGCTAGAACCATGACTGGAGATTACAGCCCCAACAAGAA
GGTGTCCCGTAAGGTAGGATGTTCAGAATGGGTCTGCTCTGCTCAACAGGTTGCAGTCTCTACCTCAGCA
AACCCGGCCCCTGTCTCGGAGCTTGACATAAGGGCCCTCTCTAAGAGGTTCCAGAACCCTTTGATCTCGG
GCTTGAGAGTGGTTCAGTGGGCAACCGGTGCTCATTATAAGCTTAAGCCTATTCTAGATGATCTCAATGT
TTTCCCATCTCTCTGCCTTGTAGTTGGGGACGGGTCAGGGGGGATATCAAGGGCAGTCCTCAACATGTTT
CCAGATGCCAAGCTTGTGTTCAACAGTCTTTTAGAGGTGAATGACCTGATGGCTTCCGGAACACATCCAC
TGCCTCCTTCAGCAATCATGAGGGGAGGAAATGATATCGTCTCCAGAGTGATAGATCTTGACTCAATCTG
GGAAAAACCGTCCGACTTGAGAAACTTGGCAACCTGGAAATACTTCCAGTCAGTCCAAAAGCAGGTCAAC
ATGTCCTATGACCTCATTATTTGCGATGCAGAAGTTACTGACATTGCATCTATCAACCGGATCACCCTGT
TAATGTCCGATTTTGCATTGTCTATAGATGGACCACTCTATTTGGTCTTCAAAACTTATGGGACTATGCT
AGTAAATCCAAACTACAAGGCTATTCAACACCTGTCAAGAGCGTTCCCCTCGGTCACAGGGTTTATCACC
CAAGTAACTTCGTCTTTTTCATCTGAGCTCTACCTCCGATTCTCCAAACGAGGGAAGTTTTTCAGAGATG
CTGAGTACTTGACCTCTTCCACCCTTCGAGAAATGAGCCTTGTGTTATTCAATTGTAGCAGCCCCAAGAG
TGAGATGCAGAGAGCTCGTTCCTTGAACTATCAGGATCTTGTGAGAGGATTTCCTGAAGAAATCATATCA
AATCCTTACAATGAGATGATCATAACTCTGATTGACAGTGATGTAGAATCTTTTCTAGTCCACAAGATGG
TTGATGATCTTGAGTTACAGAGGGGAACTCTGTCTAAAGTGGCTATCATTATAGCCATCATGATAGTTTT
CTCCAACAGAGTCTTCAACGTTTCCAAACCCCTAACTGACCCCTCGTTCTATCCACCGTCTGATCCCAAA
ATCCTGAGGCACTTCAACATATGTTGCAGTACTATGATGTATCTATCTACTGCTTTAGGTGACGTCCCTA
GCTTCGCAAGACTTCACGACCTGTATAACAGACCTATAACTTATTACTTCAGAAAGCAAGTCATTCGAGG
GAACGTTTATCTATCTTGGAGTTGGTCCAACGACACCTCAGTGTTCAAAAGGGTAGCCTGTAATTCTAGC
CTGAGTCTGTCATCTCACTGGATCAGGTTGATTTACAAGATAGTGAAGACTACCAGACTCGTTGGCAGCA
TCAAGGATCTATCCAGAGAAGTGGAAAGACACCTTCATAGGTACAACAGGTGGATCACCCTAGAGGATAT
CAGATCTAGATCATCCCTACTAGACTACAGTTGCCTGTGAACCGGATACTCCTGGAAGCCTGCCCATGCT
AAGACTCTTGTGTGATGTATCTTGAAAAAAACAAGATCCTAAATCTGAACCTTTGGTTGTTTGATTGTTT
TTCTCATTTTTGTTGTTTATTTGTTAAGCGTGGGTCGGCATGGCATCTCCACCTCCTCGCGGTCCGACCT
GGGCATCCGAAGGAGGACGCACGTCCACTCGGATGGCTAAGGGAGGGGCGGGGATCCGGCTGCTAACAAA
GCCCGAAAGGAAGCTGAGTTGGCTGCTGCCACCGCTGAGCAATAACTAGCATAACCCCTTGGGGCCTCTA
AACGGGTCTTGAGGGGTTTTTTGCTGAAAGGAGGAACTATATCCGGATCCACTAGTTCTAGAGCGGCCGC
CACCGCGGTGGAGCTCCAGCTTTTGTTCCCTTTAGTGAGGGTTAATTGCGCGCTTGGCGTAATCATGGTC
ATAGCTGTTTCCTGTGTGAAATTGTTATCCGCTCACAATTCCACACAACATACGAGCCGGAAGCATAAAG
TGTAAAGCCTGGGGTGCCTAATGAGTGAGCTAACTCACATTAATTGCGTTGCGCTCACTGCCCGCTTTCC
AGTCGGGAAACCTGTCGTGCCAGCTGCATTAATGAATCGGCCAACGCGCGGGGAGAGGCGGTTTGCGTAT
TGGGCGCTCTTCCGCTTCCTCGCTCACTGACTCGCTGCGCTCGGTCGTTCGGCTGCGGCGAGCGGTATCA
GCTCACTCAAAGGCGGTAATACGGTTATCCACAGAATCAGGGGATAACGCAGGAAAGAACATGTGAGCAA
AAGGCCAGCAAAAGGCCAGGAACCGTAAAAAGGCCGCGTTGCTGGCGTTTTTCCATAGGCTCCGCCCCCC
TGACGAGCATCACAAAAATCGACGCTCAAGTCAGAGGTGGCGAAACCCGACAGGACTATAAAGATACCAG
GCGTTTCCCCCTGGAAGCTCCCTCGTGCGCTCTCCTGTTCCGACCCTGCCGCTTACCGGATACCTGTCCG
CCTTTCTCCCTTCGGGAAGCGTGGCGCTTTCTCATAGCTCACGCTGTAGGTATCTCAGTTCGGTGTAGGT
CGTTCGCTCCAAGCTGGGCTGTGTGCACGAACCCCCCGTTCAGCCCGACCGCTGCGCCTTATCCGGTAAC
TATCGTCTTGAGTCCAACCCGGTAAGACACGACTTATCGCCACTGGCAGCAGCCACTGGTAACAGGATTA
GCAGAGCGAGGTATGTAGGCGGTGCTACAGAGTTCTTGAAGTGGTGGCCTAACTACGGCTACACTAGAAG
GACAGTATTTGGTATCTGCGCTCTGCTGAAGCCAGTTACCTTCGGAAAAAGAGTTGGTAGCTCTTGATCC
GGCAAACAAACCACCGCTGGTAGCGGTGGTTTTTTTGTTTGCAAGCAGCAGATTACGCGCAGAAAAAAAG
GATCTCAAGAAGATCCTTTGATCTTTTCTACGGGGTCTGACGCTCAGTGGAACGAAAACTCACGTTAAGG
GATTTTGGTCATGAGATTATCAAAAAGGATCTTCACCTAGATCCTTTTAAATTAAAAATGAAGTTTTAAA
TCAATCTAAAGTATATATGAGTAAACTTGGTCTGACAGTTACCAATGCTTAATCAGTGAGGCACCTATCT
CAGCGATCTGTCTATTTCGTTCATCCATAGTTGCCTGACTCCCCGTCGTGTAGATAACTACGATACGGGA
GGGCTTACCATCTGGCCCCAGTGCTGCAATGATACCGCGAGACCCACGCTCACCGGCTCCAGATTTATCA
GCAATAAACCAGCCAGCCGGAAGGGCCGAGCGCAGAAGTGGTCCTGCAACTTTATCCGCCTCCATCCAGT
CTATTAATTGTTGCCGGGAAGCTAGAGTAAGTAGTTCGCCAGTTAATAGTTTGCGCAACGTTGTTGCCAT
TGCTACAGGCATCGTGGTGTCACGCTCGTCGTTTGGTATGGCTTCATTCAGCTCCGGTTCCCAACGATCA
AGGCGAGTTACATGATCCCCCATGTTGTGCAAAAAAGCGGTTAGCTCCTTCGGTCCTCCGATCGTTGTCA
GAAGTAAGTTGGCCGCAGTGTTATCACTCATGGTTATGGCAGCACTGCATAATTCTCTTACTGTCATGCC
ATCCGTAAGATGCTTTTCTGTGACTGGTGAGTACTCAACCAAGTCATTCTGAGAATAGTGTATGCGGCGA
CCGAGTTGCTCTTGCCCGGCGTCAATACGGGATAATACCGCGCCACATAGCAGAACTTTAAAAGTGCTCA
TCATTGGAAAACGTTCTTCGGGGCGAAAACTCTCAAGGATCTTACCGCTGTTGAGATCCAGTTCGATGTA
ACCCACTCGTGCACCCAACTGATCTTCAGCATCTTTTACTTTCACCAGCGTTTCTGGGTGAGCAAAAACA
GGAAGGCAAAATGCCGCAAAAAAGGGAATAAGGGCGACACGGAAATGTTGAATACTCATACTCTTCCTTT
TTCAATATTATTGAAGCATTTATCAGGGTTATTGTCTCATGAGCGGATACATATTTGAATGTATTTAGAA
AAATAAACAAATAGGGGTTCCGCGCACATTTCCCCGAAAAGTGCCACCTG
Features (pLannotate 1.2.2; 26 found; start..end, strand, type, name):
      3..361     +  rep_origin     f1 ori (sequence partly withheld): f1 bacteriophage origin of replication; arrow indicates direction of (+) strand synthesis
    463..618     -  CDS            lacZα (fragment): LacZα fragment of β-galactosidase; lacZ fragment
    624..652     -  misc_feature   MCS (fragment): pBluescript multiple cloning site
    658..1037    +  enhancer       CMV enhancer: human cytomegalovirus immediate early enhancer
   1038..1241    +  promoter       CMV promoter: human cytomegalovirus (CMV) immediate early promoter
   1237..1270    +  LTR            5' LTR (truncated) (fragment): truncated 5' long terminal repeat (LTR) from HIV-1
   1286..1304    +  promoter       T7 promoter: promoter for bacteriophage T7 RNA polymerase
   1330..1355    +  misc_RNA       sTRSV HHRz (fragment): hammerhead ribozyme from the tobacco ringspot virus satellite RNA (Khvorova et al., 2003)
   1441..2790    +  CDS            N: NCAP_RABVS - Experimental evidence at protein level: Swiss-Prot protein existence level 1. Encapsidates the genome in a ratio of one protein N per nine ribonucleotides, protecting it from nucleases. If expressed without protein P it binds non-specifically RNA and therefore can bind it's own mRNA. Interaction with protein P abolishes any non-specific RNA binding, and prevents phosphorylation. The soluble N-P complex encapsidates specifically the genomic RNA, with protein N protecting the genome like a pearl necklace. The encapsidated genomic RNA is termed the nucleocapsid (NC) and serves as tem
   2884..3774    +  CDS            P: PHOSP_RABVS - Experimental evidence at protein level: Swiss-Prot protein existence level 1. Non catalytic polymerase cofactor and regulatory protein that plays a role in viral transcription and replication. Stabilizes the RNA polymerase L to the N-RNA template and binds the soluble protein N, preventing it from encapsidating non-genomic RNA. Also inhibits host IFN-alpha and IFN-beta signaling by binding and retaining phosphorylated STAT1 in the cytoplasm or by inhibiting the DNA binding of STAT1 in the nucleus. Might be involved, through interaction with host dynein, in intracellular microtubu
   3866..4471    +  CDS            M: MATRX_RABVS - Experimental evidence at protein level: Swiss-Prot protein existence level 1. Plays a major role in assembly, budding and uncoating of virion after membrane fusion (PubMed:33208464). Completely covers the ribonucleoprotein coil and keep it in condensed bullet-shaped form. Inhibits viral transcription and stimulates replication. Plays a major role in early induction of TRAIL-mediated apoptosis in infected neurons (PubMed:12771432, PubMed:9847327). From Rabies virus (strain SAD B19) (RABV).
   4695..5621    +  CDS            ChR2(H134R): H134R mutant of an N-terminal fragment of channelrhodopsin-2 from the alga Chlamydomonas reinhardtii (Nagel et al., 2005) blue light-activated cation channel
   5634..6340    +  CDS            mCherry (fragment): monomeric derivative of DsRed fluorescent protein (Shaner et al., 2004) mammalian codon-optimized
   6449..12829   +  CDS            L: L_RABVS - Experimental evidence at protein level: Swiss-Prot protein existence level 1. RNA-directed RNA polymerase that catalyzes the replication of viral genomic RNA. The template is composed of the viral RNA tightly encapsidated by the nucleoprotein (N). The replicase mode is dependent on intracellular N protein concentration. In this mode, the polymerase replicates the whole viral genome without recognizing transcriptional signals, and the replicated genome is not caped or polyadenylated. From Rabies virus (strain SAD B19) (RABV).
  12961..13053   +  ncRNA          HDV ribozyme: Accession: RF00094 - Hepatitis delta virus ribozyme
  13061..13110   +  CDS            SET1 (fragment): solubility-enhancement tag derived from T7 phage gene 10B
  13118..13165   +  terminator     T7 terminator: transcription terminator for bacteriophage T7 RNA polymerase
  13187..13228   -  misc_feature   MCS (fragment): pBluescript multiple cloning site
  13241..13259   -  promoter       T3 promoter: promoter for bacteriophage T3 RNA polymerase
  13302..13324   -  protein_bind   lac operator (fragment): The lac repressor binds to the lac operator to inhibit transcription in E. coli. This inhibition can be relieved by adding lactose or isopropyl-β-D-thiogalactopyranoside (IPTG). lac repressor encoded by lacI
  13328..13358   -  promoter       lac promoter: promoter for the E. coli lac operon
  13373..13394   -  protein_bind   CAP binding site: CAP binding activates transcription in the presence of cAMP. E. coli catabolite activator protein
  13407..13499   -  CDS            lacI (fragment): lac repressor; lacI; The lac repressor binds to the lac operator to inhibit transcription in E. coli. This inhibition can be relieved by adding lactose or isopropyl-β-D-thiogalactopyranoside (IPTG).
  13682..14270   -  rep_origin     ori: high-copy-number ColE1/pMB1/pBR322/pUC origin of replication
  14441..15301   -  CDS            AmpR: β-lactamase; bla; confers resistance to ampicillin, carbenicillin, and related antibiotics
  15302..15406   -  promoter       AmpR promoter: bla
