[The description below was written by a language model from this plasmid's Addgene catalogue record and pLannotate feature annotations shown in this document.]
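Description:
pRVdG-4ChR2-mCherry is a rabies virus genome plasmid built on the cSPBN (pSAD) backbone, carrying a full-length cDNA copy of a glycoprotein-deleted SAD B19-strain rabies genome within a pBluescript-type bacterial vector. It is about 15.4 kb, replicates in E. coli from a high-copy ColE1/pUC origin, is selected with ampicillin through the β-lactamase gene, and also retains an f1 origin and remnants of the lacZα/MCS region.

The annotated viral cassette contains the N, P, M and L open reading frames in their natural order, but no G (glycoprotein) gene. In that position, between M and L, sits the 1.65 kb synthetic insert: the H134R mutant of channelrhodopsin-2, a blue-light-gated cation channel, fused at its C terminus to the red fluorescent protein mCherry. The CMV enhancer/promoter and a T7 promoter lie upstream of the genome cDNA, so they drive synthesis of the full-length viral RNA rather than the transgene directly. A hammerhead ribozyme at the 5′ end and a hepatitis delta virus ribozyme at the 3′ end, followed by a T7 terminator, trim the transcript to exact viral termini. Once that RNA is encapsidated and replicated by the viral N, P and L proteins, ChR2-mCherry is transcribed by the viral polymerase as one of the viral genes.

Plasmids of this design are used to rescue recombinant G-deleted rabies virus in cultured mammalian cells. Without G, the virus cannot spread beyond infected cells unless the glycoprotein is supplied in trans. The resulting virus would label infected neurons with mCherry and make them light-activatable, although the record itself states only that the construct expresses ChR2-mCherry.
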