Addgene plasmid #59328: pRVdG-4ChR2-mCherry
Purpose: Expresses ChR2-mCherry
Depositing lab: Ian Wickersham. Depositing organization: Massachusetts Institute of Technology.
Backbone
  Vector backbone: cSPBN (pSAD)
  Backbone manufacturer: Karl-Klaus Conzelmann & Matthias Schnell
  Backbone size w/o insert (bp): 13782
  Total vector size (bp): 15432
  Vector type: Mammalian Expression ; Rabies Virus
Growth in bacteria
  Bacterial resistance: Ampicillin, 100 μg/mL
  Growth temperature: 37°C
  Growth strain: DH5alpha
  Growth instructions: DH5alpha at 37C
  Copy number: High Copy
Gene/Insert
  Gene/Insert name: ChR2-mCherry
  Species: Synthetic
  Insert size (bp): 1650
  Mutation: H134R
  Promoter: CMV
  Tag / fusion protein: mCherry (C terminal on insert)
  Cloning method: Unknown
  Sequencing primers: 5′ CATCAAAGTCAAGTTGATTACC; 3′ TAGACCTCTCCAGGATCG
Terms and licenses: Academic/Nonprofit Terms; Industry Terms: Not Available to Industry
Depositor comments: Alternative name: pRVdG-4ChR2C
How to cite: pRVdG-4ChR2-mCherry was a gift from Ian Wickersham (Addgene plasmid # 59328 ; http://n2t.net/addgene:59328 ; RRID:Addgene_59328)
