>Addgene plasmid #59328 | pRVdG-4ChR2-mCherry | addgene partial sequence | sequence record 95924 | B19M-F 5'-ACAAAGGTCCGAAGAGGACA-3'
ATCAGATTATATCCCGCAAATTTATCACTTGTTTACCTCTGGAGGAGAGAACATATGGGCTCAACTCCAA
CCCTTGGGAGCAATATAACAAAAAACATGTTATGGTGCCATTAAACCGCTGCATTTCATCAAAGTCAAGT
TGATTACCTTTACATTTTGATCCTCTTGGATGTGAAAAAAACTATTAACATCCCTCAAAAGACCCCGGGA
AAGCCGCCACCATGGACTATGGCGGCGCTTTGTCTGCCGTCGGACGCGAACTTTTGTTCGTTACTAATCC
TGTGGTGGTGAACGGGTCCGTCCTGGTCCCTGAGGATCAATGTTACTGTGCCGGATGGATTGAATCTCGC
GGCACGAACGGCGCTCAGACCGCGTCAAATGTCCTGCAGTGGCTTGCAGCAGGATTCAGCATTTTGCTGC
TGATGTTCTATGCCTACCAAACCTGGAAATCTACATGCGGCTGGGAGGAGATCTATGTGTGCGCCATTGA
AATGGTTAAGGTGATTCTCGAGTTCTTTTTTGAGTTTAAGAATCCCTCTATGCTCTACCTTGCCACAGGA
CACCGGGTGCAGTGGCTGCGCTATGCAGAGTGGCTGCTCACTTGTCCTGTCATCCTTATCCGCCTGAGCA
ACCTCACCGGCCTGAGCAACGACTACAGCAGGAGAACCATGGGACTCCTTGTCTCAGACATCGGGACTAT
CGTGTGGGGGGCTACCAGCGCCATGGCAACCGGCTATGTTAAAGTCATCTTCTTTTGTCTTGGATTGTGC
TATGGCGCGAACACATTT
