>Addgene plasmid #59328 | pRVdG-4ChR2-mCherry | addgene partial sequence | sequence record 95951 | B19L-R 5'-CGATTGGGTCAATAGGGTCA-3'
AGTAAGTCTCAGGTTGAGAAGTGTTGCCAGTTGTTCTTCTGATCTAATGTTTTTTTCTCGACTGAAAAGC
TTAGATGACCCAGCACTTTATAACCCGGGTCATTACTTGTACAGCTCGTCCATGCCGCCGGTGGAGTGGC
GGCCCTCGGCGCGTTCGTACTGTTCCACGATGGTGTAGTCCTCGTTGTGGGAGGTGATGTCCAACTTGAT
GTTGACGTTGTAGGCGCCGGGCAGCTGCACGGGCTTCTTGGCCTTGTAGGTGGTCTTGACCTCAGCGTCG
TAGTGGCCGCCGTCCTTCAGCTTCAGCCTCTGCTTGATCTCGCCCTTCAGGGCGCCGTCCTCGGGGTACA
TCCGCTCGGAGGAGGCCTCCCAGCCCATGGTCTTCTTCTGCATTACGGGGCCGTCGGAGGGGAAGTTGGT
GCCGCGCAGCTTCACCTTGTAGATGAACTCGCCGTCCTGCAGGGAGGAGTCCTGGGTCACGGTCACCACG
CCGCCGTCCTCGAAGTTCATCACGCGCTCCCACTTGAAGCCCTCGGGGAAGGACAGCTTCAAGTAGTCGG
GGATGTCGGCGGGGTGCTTCACGTAGGCCTTGGAGCCGTACATGAACTGAGGGGACAGGATGTCCCAGGC
GAAGGGCAGGGGGCCACCCTTGGTCACCTTCAGCTTGGCGGTCTGGGTGCCCTCGTAGGGGCGGCCCTCG
CCCTCGCCCTCGATCTCGAACTCGTGGCCGTTCACGGAGCCCTCCATGTGCACCTTGAAGCGCATGAACT
CCTTGATGATGGCCATGTTATCCTCCTCGCCCTTGCTCACGGCGGCCGCTGGCACGGCTCCGG
