>Addgene plasmid #59328 | pRVdG-4ChR2-mCherry | addgene partial sequence | sequence record 95969 | mCherry-R 5'-TTGGTCACCTTCAGCTTGG-3'
GGCCGTTCACGGAGCCCTCCATGTGCACCTTGAAGCGCATGAACTCCTTGATGATGGCCATGTTATCCTC
CTCGCCCTTGCTCACGGCGGCCGCTGGCACGGCTCCGGCCTCGGCTTCGTCTTCGACGAGAGTCTCGACC
TCGATCTCCGTTCCGCCGATGTTCAGTTTGGTGGTTTTGCGGATATCTCCGTGAATCAATATGTGCTCGT
GGATCAGGACGCGCAGGTAGTGTCCCAACAACCCCCAACAATTTTTACTCATCAGATCAATAATCGTGTG
ACCTACGGTGGAGCCATAGACGCTCAGGACGCCAAAACCTTCGGGCCCCAAAATGAAGAGAATTGGGAAC
ATACCCCAGCTCACGAAAAACAGCCATGCCATGCCGGTCACGACCTGGCGGCACCGACCCTTTGGCACAG
TATGATAACCCTCGATATATGCTTTGGCGGCGTGAAAAAATGTGTTCGCGCCATAGCACAATCCAAGACA
AAAGAAGATGACTTTAACATAGCCGGTTGCCATGGCGCTGGTAGCCCCCCACACGATAGTCCCGATGTCT
GAGACAAGGAGTCCCATGGTTCTCCTGCTGTAGTCGTTGCTCAGGCCGGTGAGGTTGCTCAGGCGGATAA
GGATGACAGGACAAGTGAGCAGCCACTCTGCATAGCGCAGCCACTGCACCCGGTGTCCTGTGGCAAGGTA
GAGCATA
